>Addgene plasmid #240446 | pLenti Blast GRP94 WT V5 | addgene full sequence | sequence record 478388 | Addgene NGS Result
GACCTCCATAGAAGACACCGACTCTAGAATGAGGGCCCTGTGGGTGCTGGGCCTCTGCTGCGTCCTGCTG
ACCTTCGGGTCGGTCAGAGCTGACGATGAAGTTGATGTGGATGGTACAGTAGAAGAGGATCTGGGTAAAA
GTAGAGAAGGATCAAGGACGGATGATGAAGTAGTACAGAGAGAGGAAGAAGCTATTCAGTTGGATGGATT
AAATGCATCACAAATAAGAGAACTTAGAGAGAAGTCGGAAAAGTTTGCCTTCCAAGCCGAAGTTAACAGA
ATGATGAAACTTATCATCAATTCATTGTATAAAAATAAAGAGATTTTCCTGAGAGAACTGATTTCAAATG
CTTCTGATGCTTTAGATAAGATAAGGCTAATATCACTGACTGATGAAAATGCTCTTTCTGGAAATGAGGA
ACTAACAGTCAAAATTAAGTGTGATAAGGAGAAGAACCTGCTGCATGTCACAGACACCGGTGTAGGAATG
ACCAGAGAAGAGTTGGTTAAAAACCTTGGTACCATAGCCAAATCTGGGACAAGCGAGTTTTTAAACAAAA
TGACTGAAGCACAGGAAGATGGCCAGTCAACTTCTGAATTGATTGGCCAGTTTGGTGTCGGTTTCTATTC
CGCCTTCCTTGTAGCAGATAAGGTTATTGTCACTTCAAAACACAACAACGATACCCAGCACATCTGGGAG
TCTGACTCCAATGAATTTTCTGTAATTGCTGACCCAAGAGGAAACACTCTAGGACGGGGAACGACAATTA
CCCTTGTCTTAAAAGAAGAAGCATCTGATTACCTTGAATTGGATACAATTAAAAATCTCGTCAAAAAATA
TTCACAGTTCATAAACTTTCCTATTTATGTATGGAGCAGCAAGACTGAAACTGTTGAGGAGCCCATGGAG
GAAGAAGAAGCAGCCAAAGAAGAGAAAGAAGAATCTGATGATGAAGCTGCAGTAGAGGAAGAAGAAGAAG
AAAAGAAACCAAAGACTAAAAAAGTTGAAAAAACTGTCTGGGACTGGGAACTTATGAATGATATCAAACC
AATATGGCAGAGACCATCAAAAGAAGTAGAAGAAGATGAATACAAAGCTTTCTACAAATCATTTTCAAAG
GAAAGTGATGACCCCATGGCTTATATTCACTTTACTGCTGAAGGGGAAGTTACCTTCAAATCAATTTTAT
TTGTACCCACATCTGCTCCACGTGGTCTGTTTGACGAATATGGATCTAAAAAGAGCGATTACATTAAGCT
CTATGTGCGCCGTGTATTCATCACAGACGACTTCCATGATATGATGCCTAAATACCTCAATTTTGTCAAG
GGTGTGGTGGACTCAGATGATCTCCCCTTGAATGTTTCCCGCGAGACTCTTCAGCAACATAAACTGCTTA
AGGTGATTAGGAAGAAGCTTGTTCGTAAAACGCTGGACATGATCAAGAAGATTGCTGATGATAAATACAA
TGATACTTTTTGGAAAGAATTTGGTACCAACATCAAGCTTGGTGTGATTGAAGACCACTCGAATCGAACA
CGTCTTGCTAAACTTCTTAGGTTCCAGTCTTCTCATCATCCAACTGACATTACTAGCCTAGACCAGTATG
TGGAAAGAATGAAGGAAAAACAAGACAAAATCTACTTCATGGCTGGGTCCAGCAGAAAAGAGGCTGAATC
TTCTCCATTTGTTGAGCGACTTCTGAAAAAGGGCTATGAAGTTATTTACCTCACAGAACCTGTGGATGAA
TACTGTATTCAGGCCCTTCCCGAATTTGATGGGAAGAGGTTCCAGAATGTTGCCAAGGAAGGAGTGAAGT
TCGATGAAAGTGAGAAAACTAAGGAGAGTCGTGAAGCAGTTGAGAAAGAATTTGAGCCTCTGCTGAATTG
GATGAAAGATAAAGCCCTTAAGGACAAGATTGAAAAGGCTGTGGTGTCTCAGCGCCTGACAGAATCTCCG
TGTGCTTTGGTGGCCAGCCAGTACGGATGGTCTGGCAACATGGAGAGAATCATGAAAGCACAAGCGTACC
AAACGGGCAAGGACATCTCTACAAATTACTATGCGAGTCAGAAGAAAACATTTGAAATTAATCCCAGACA
CCCGCTGATCAGAGACATGCTTCGACGAATTAAGGAAGATGAAGATGATAAAACAGTTTTGGATCTTGCT
GTGGTTTTGTTTGAAACAGCAACGCTTCGGTCAGGGTATCTTTTACCAGACACTAAAGCATATGGAGATA
GAATAGAAAGAATGCTTCGCCTCAGTTTGAACATTGACCCTGATGCAAAGGTGGAAGAAGAGCCTGAAGA
AGAACCTGAAGAGACAGCAGAAGACACAACAGAAGACACAGAGCAAGACGAAGATGAAGAAATGGATGTG
GGAACAGATGAAGAAGAAGAAACAGCAAAGGAATCTACAGCTGAAAAAGATGAATTGTGCAGAGTGGTCA
ACAGCAACTCTGGCAAGCCCATCCCCAACCCCCTGCTGGGCCTGGACAGCACCAAGGACGAGCTGTGATC
TAGAGGATCCACCGGTCGGCCGTGTCGACAATCAACCTCTGGATTACAAAATTTGTGAAAGATTGACTGG
TATTCTTAACTATGTTGCTCCTTTTACGCTATGTGGATACGCTGCTTTAATGCCTTTGTATCATGCTATT
GCTTCCCGTATGGCTTTCATTTTCTCCTCCTTGTATAAATCCTGGTTGCTGTCTCTTTATGAGGAGTTGT
GGCCCGTTGTCAGGCAACGTGGCGTGGTGTGCACTGTGTTTGCTGACGCAACCCCCACTGGTTGGGGCAT
TGCCACCACCTGTCAGCTCCTTTCCGGGACTTTCGCTTTCCCCCTCCCTATTGCCACGGCGGAACTCATC
GCCGCCTGCCTTGCCCGCTGCTGGACAGGGGCTCGGCTGTTGGGCACTGACAATTCCGTGGTGTTGTCGG
GGAAGCTGACGTCCTTTCCATGGCTGCTCGCCTGTGTTGCCACCTGGATTCTGCGCGGGACGTCCTTCTG
CTACGTCCCTTCGGCCCTCAATCCAGCGGACCTTCCTTCCCGCGGCCTGCTGCCGGCTCTGCGGCCTCTT
CCGCGTCTTCGCCTTCGCCCTCAGACGAGTCGGATCTCCCTTTGGGCCGCCTCCCCGCCTGGAATTCTGC
AGATATCCGGTTAGTAATGAGTTTGGAATTAATTCTGTGGAATGTGTGTCAGTTAGGGTGTGGAAAGTCC
CCAGGCTCCCCAGCAGGCAGAAGTATGCAAAGCATGCATCTCAATTAGTCAGCAACCAGGTGTGGAAAGT
CCCCAGGCTCCCCAGCAGGCAGAAGTATGCAAAGCATGCATCTCAATTAGTCAGCAACCATAGTCCCGCC
CCTAACTCCGCCCATCCCGCCCCTAACTCCGCCCAGTTCCGCCCATTCTCCGCCCCATGGCTGACTAATT
TTTTTTATTTATGCAGAGGCCGAGGCCGCCTCTGCCTCTGAGCTATTCCAGAAGTAGTGAGGAGGCTTTT
TTGGAGGCCTAGGCTTTTGCAAAAAGCTCCCGGGAGCTTGTATATCCATTTTCGGATCTGATCAGCACGT
GTTGACAATTAATCATCGGCATAGTATATCGGCATAGTATAATACGACAAGGTGAGGAACTAAACCATGG
CCAAGCCTTTGTCTCAAGAAGAATCCACCCTCATTGAAAGAGCAACGGCTACAATCAACAGCATCCCCAT
CTCTGAAGACTACAGCGTCGCCAGCGCAGCTCTCTCTAGCGACGGCCGCATCTTCACTGGTGTCAATGTA
TATCATTTTACTGGGGGACCTTGTGCAGAACTCGTGGTGCTGGGCACTGCTGCTGCTGCGGCAGCTGGCA
ACCTGACTTGTATCGTCGCGATCGGAAATGAGAACAGGGGCATCTTGAGCCCCTGCGGACGGTGCCGACA
GGTGCTTCTCGATCTGCATCCTGGGATCAAAGCCATAGTGAAGGACAGTGATGGACAGCCGACGGCAGTT
GGGATTCGTGAATTGCTGCCCTCTGGTTATGTGTGGGAGGGCTAAGCACAATTCGAGCTCGGTACCTTTA
AGACCAATGACTTACAAGGCAGCTGTAGATCTTAGCCACTTTTTAAAAGAAAAGGGGGGACTGGAAGGGC
TAGCTCACTCCCAACGAAGACAAGATCTGCTTTTTGCTTGTACTGGGTCTCTCTGGTTAGACCAGATCTG
AGCCTGGGAGCTCTCTGGCTAACTAGGGAACCCACTGCTTAAGCCTCAATAAAGCTTGCCTTGAGTGCTT
CAAGTAGTGTGTGCCCGTCTGTTGTGTGACTCTGGTAACTAGAGATCCCTCAGACCCTTTTAGTCAGTGT
GGAAAATCTCTAGCAGTAGTAGTTCATGTCATCTTATTATTCAGTATTTATAACTTGCAAAGAAATGAAT
ATCAGAGAGTGAGAGGAACTTGTTTATTGCAGCTTATAATGGTTACAAATAAAGCAATAGCATCACAAAT
TTCACAAATAAAGCATTTTTTTCACTGCATTCTAGTTGTGGTTTGTCCAAACTCATCAATGTATCTTATC
ATGTCTGGCTCTAGCTATCCCGCCCCTAACTCCGCCCATCCCGCCCCTAACTCCGCCCAGTTCCGCCCAT
TCTCCGCCCCATGGCTGACTAATTTTTTTTATTTATGCAGAGGCCGAGGCCGCCTCGGCCTCTGAGCTAT
TCCAGAAGTAGTGAGGAGGCTTTTTTGGAGGCCTAGGGACGTACCCAATTCGCCCTATAGTGAGTCGTAT
TACGCGCGCTCACTGGCCGTCGTTTTACAACGTCGTGACTGGGAAAACCCTGGCGTTACCCAACTTAATC
GCCTTGCAGCACATCCCCCTTTCGCCAGCTGGCGTAATAGCGAAGAGGCCCGCACCGATCGCCCTTCCCA
ACAGTTGCGCAGCCTGAATGGCGAATGGG
[124 nt withheld, positions 4930-5053]
C
[91 nt withheld, positions 5055-5145]
A
[49 nt withheld, positions 5147-5195]
CCTTTGACGTTGGAGTCCACGTTCTTT
[37 nt withheld, positions 5223-5259]
ACCCTATCTCGGTCTATTCTTTTGATTTATAAGGGATTTTGCCGATTTCGGCCTATTGGTTAAAAAATGA
GCTGATTTAACAAAAATTTAACGCGAATTTTAACAAAATATTAACGCTTACAATTTAGGTGGCACTTTTC
GGGGAAATGTGCGCGGAACCCCTATTTGTTTATTTTTCTAAATACATTCAAATATGTATCCGCTCATGAG
ACAATAACCCTGATAAATGCTTCAATAATATTGAAAAAGGAAGAGTATGAGTATTCAACATTTCCGTGTC
GCCCTTATTCCCTTTTTTGCGGCATTTTGCCTTCCTGTTTTTGCTCACCCAGAAACGCTGGTGAAAGTAA
AAGATGCTGAAGATCAGTTGGGTGCACGAGTGGGTTACATCGAACTGGATCTCAACAGCGGTAAGATCCT
TGAGAGTTTTCGCCCCGAAGAACGTTTTCCAATGATGAGCACTTTTAAAGTTCTGCTATGTGGCGCGGTA
TTATCCCGTATTGACGCCGGGCAAGAGCAACTCGGTCGCCGCATACACTATTCTCAGAATGACTTGGTTG
AGTACTCACCAGTCACAGAAAAGCATCTTACGGATGGCATGACAGTAAGAGAATTATGCAGTGCTGCCAT
AACCATGAGTGATAACACTGCGGCCAACTTACTTCTGACAACGATCGGAGGACCGAAGGAGCTAACCGCT
TTTTTGCACAACATGGGGGATCATGTAACTCGCCTTGATCGTTGGGAACCGGAGCTGAATGAAGCCATAC
CAAACGACGAGCGTGACACCACGATGCCTGTAGCAATGGCAACAACGTTGCGCAAACTATTAACTGGCGA
ACTACTTACTCTAGCTTCCCGGCAACAATTAATAGACTGGATGGAGGCGGATAAAGTTGCAGGACCACTT
CTGCGCTCGGCCCTTCCGGCTGGCTGGTTTATTGCTGATAAATCTGGAGCCGGTGAGCGTGGGTCTCGCG
GTATCATTGCAGCACTGGGGCCAGATGGTAAGCCCTCCCGTATCGTAGTTATCTACACGACGGGGAGTCA
GGCAACTATGGATGAACGAAATAGACAGATCGCTGAGATAGGTGCCTCACTGATTAAGCATTGGTAACTG
TCAGACCAAGTTTACTCATATATACTTTAGATTGATTTAAAACTTCATTTTTAATTTAAAAGGATCTAGG
TGAAGATCCTTTTTGATAATCTCATGACCAAAATCCCTTAACGTGAGTTTTCGTTCCACTGAGCGTCAGA
CCCCGTAGAAAAGATCAAAGGATCTTCTTGAGATCCTTTTTTTCTGCGCGTAATCTGCTGCTTGCAAACA
AAAAAACCACCGCTACCAGCGGTGGTTTGTTTGCCGGATCAAGAGCTACCAACTCTTTTTCCGAAGGTAA
CTGGCTTCAGCAGAGCGCAGATACCAAATACTGTTCTTCTAGTGTAGCCGTAGTTAGGCCACCACTTCAA
GAACTCTGTAGCACCGCCTACATACCTCGCTCTGCTAATCCTGTTACCAGTGGCTGCTGCCAGTGGCGAT
AAGTCGTGTCTTACCGGGTTGGACTCAAGACGATAGTTACCGGATAAGGCGCAGCGGTCGGGCTGAACGG
GGGGTTCGTGCACACAGCCCAGCTTGGAGCGAACGACCTACACCGAACTGAGATACCTACAGCGTGAGCT
ATGAGAAAGCGCCACGCTTCCCGAAGGGAGAAAGGCGGACAGGTATCCGGTAAGCGGCAGGGTCGGAACA
GGAGAGCGCACGAGGGAGCTTCCAGGGGGAAACGCCTGGTATCTTTATAGTCCTGTCGGGTTTCGCCACC
TCTGACTTGAGCGTCGATTTTTGTGATGCTCGTCAGGGGGGCGGAGCCTATGGAAAAACGCCAGCAACGC
GGCCTTTTTACGGTTCCTGGCCTTTTGCTGGCCTTTTGCTCACATGTTCTTTCCTGCGTTATCCCCTGAT
TCTGTGGATAACCGTATTACCGCCTTTGAGTGAGCTGATACCGCTCGCCGCAGCCGAACGACCGAGCGCA
GCGAGTCAGTGAGCGAGGAAGCGGAAGAGCGCCCAATACGCAAACCGCCTCTCCCCGCGCGTTGGCCGAT
TCATTAATGCAGCTGGCACGACAGGTTTCCCGACTGGAAAGCGGGCAGTGAGCGCAACGCAATTAATGTG
AGTTAGCTCACTCATTAGGCACCCCAGGCTTTACACTTTATGCTTCCGGCTCGTATGTTGTGTGGAATTG
TGAGCGGATAACAATTTCACACAGGAAACAGCTATGACCATGATTACGCCAAGCGCGCAATTAACCCTCA
CTAAAGGGAACAAAAGCTGGAGCTGCAAGCTTAATGTAGTCTTATGCAATACTCTTGTAGTCTTGCAACA
TGGTAACGATGAGTTAGCAACATGCCTTACAAGGAGAGAAAAAGCACCGTGCATGCCGATTGGTGGAAGT
AAGGTGGTACGATCGTGCCTTATTAGGAAGGCAACAGACGGGTCTGACATGGATTGGACGAACCACTGAA
TTGCCGCATTGCAGAGATATTGTATTTAAGTGCCTAGCTCGATACATAAACGGGTCTCTCTGGTTAGACC
AGATCTGAGCCTGGGAGCTCTCTGGCTAACTAGGGAACCCACTGCTTAAGCCTCAATAAAGCTTGCCTTG
AGTGCTTCAAGTAGTGTGTGCCCGTCTGTTGTGTGACTCTGGTAACTAGAGATCCCTCAGACCCTTTTAG
TCAGTGTGGAAAATCTCTAGCAGTGGCGCCCGAACAGGGACTTGAAAGCGAAAGGGAAACCAGAGGAGCT
CTCTCGACGCAGGACTCGGCTTGCTGAAGCGCGCACGGCAAGAGGCGAGGGGCGGCGACTGGTGAGTACG
CCAAAAATTTTGACTAGCGGAGGCTAGAAGGAGAGAGATGGGTGCGAGAGCGTCAGTATTAAGCGGGGGA
GAATTAGATCGCGATGGGAAAAAATTCGGTTAAGGCCAGGGGGAAAGAAAAAATATAAATTAAAACATAT
AGTATGGGCAAGCAGGGAGCTAGAACGATTCGCAGTTAATCCTGGCCTGTTAGAAACATCAGAAGGCTGT
AGACAAATACTGGGACAGCTACAACCATCCCTTCAGACAGGATCAGAAGAACTTAGATCATTATATAATA
CAGTAGCAACCCTCTATTGTGTGCATCAAAGGATAGAGATAAAAGACACCAAGGAAGCTTTAGACAAGAT
AGAGGAAGAGCAAAACAAAAGTAAGACCACCGCACAGCAAGCGGCCGCTGATCTTCAGACCTGGAGGAGG
AGATATGAGGGACAATTGGAGAAGTGAATTATATAAATATAAAGTAGTAAAAATTGAACCATTAGGAGTA
GCACCCACCAAGGCAAAGAGAAGAGTGGTGCAGAGAGAAAAAAGAGCAGTGGGAATAGGAGCTTTGTTCC
TTGGGTTCTTGGGAGCAGCAGGAAGCACTATGGGCGCAGCGTCAATGACGCTGACGGTACAGGCCAGACA
ATTATTGTCTGGTATAGTGCAGCAGCAGAACAATTTGCTGAGGGCTATTGAGGCGCAACAGCATCTGTTG
CAACTCACAGTCTGGGGCATCAAGCAGCTCCAGGCAAGAATCCTGGCTGTGGAAAGATACCTAAAGGATC
AACAGCTCCTGGGGATTTGGGGTTGCTCTGGAAAACTCATTTGCACCACTGCTGTGCCTTGGAATGCTAG
TTGGAGTAATAAATCTCTGGAACAGATTTGGAATCACACGACCTGGATGGAGTGGGACAGAGAAATTAAC
AATTACACAAGCTTAATACACTCCTTAATTGAAGAATCGCAAAACCAGCAAGAAAAGAATGAACAAGAAT
TATTGGAATTAGATAAATGGGCAAGTTTGTGGAATTGGTTTAACATAACAAATTGGCTGTGGTATATAAA
ATTATTCATAATGATAGTAGGAGGCTTGGTAGGTTTAAGAATAGTTTTTGCTGTACTTTCTATAGTGAAT
AGAGTTAGGCAGGGATATTCACCATTATCGTTTCAGACCCACCTCCCAACCCCGAGGGGACCCGACAGGC
CCGAAGGAATAGAAGAAGAAGGTGGAGAGAGAGACAGAGACAGATCCATTCGATTAGTGAACGGATCTCG
ACGGTATCGGTTAACTTTTAAAAGAAAAGGGGGGATTGGGGGGTACAGTGCAGGGGAAAGAATAGTAGAC
ATAATAGCAACAGACATACAAACTAAAGAATTACAAAAACAAATTACAAAATTCAAAATTTTATCGATAA
GCTTGGGAGTTCCGCGTTACATAACTTACGGTAAATGGCCCGCCTGGCTGACCGCCCAACGACCCCCGCC
CATTGACGTCAATAATGACGTATGTTCCCATAGTAACGCCAATAGGGACTTTCCATTGACGTCAATGGGT
GGAGTATTTACGGTAAACTGCCCACTTGGCAGTACATCAAGTGTATCATATGCCAAGTACGCCCCCTATT
GACGTCAATGACGGTAAATGGCCCGCCTGGCATTATGCCCAGTACATGACCTTATGGGACTTTCCTACTT
GGCAGTACATCTACGTATTAGTCATCGCTATTACCATGGTGATGCGGTTTTGGCAGTACATCAATGGGCG
TGGATAGCGGTTTGACTCACGGGGATTTCCAAGTCTCCACCCCATTGACGTCAATGGGAGTTTGTTTTGG
CACCAAAATCAACGGGACTTTCCAAAATGTCGTAACAACTCCGCCCCATTGACGCAAATGGGCGGTAGGC
GTGTACGGTGGGAGGTCTATATAAGCAGAGCTCGTTTAGTGAACCGTCAGATCGCCTGGAGACGCCATCC
ACGCTGTTTT
Features (pLannotate 1.2.2; 29 found; start..end, strand, type, name):
     29..2437    +  CDS            HSP90B1: ENPL_HUMAN - Also known as GRP94, TRA1. Experimental evidence at protein level: Swiss-Prot protein existence level 1. Molecular chaperone that functions in the processing and transport of secreted proteins (By similarity). When associated with CNPY3, required for proper folding of Toll-like receptors (By similarity). Functions in endoplasmic reticulum associated degradation (ERAD) (PubMed:18264092). Has ATPase activity (By similarity). May participate in the unfolding of cytosolic leaderless cargos (lacking the secretion signal sequence) such as the interleukin 1/IL-1 to facilitate their trans
   2550..3138    +  misc_feature   WPRE: woodchuck hepatitis virus posttranscriptional regulatory element
   3194..3523    +  promoter       SV40 promoter: SV40 enhancer and early promoter
   3571..3618    +  promoter       EM7 promoter: synthetic bacterial promoter&nbsp
   3637..4035    +  CDS            BSD: blasticidin S deaminase; Aspergillus terreus BSD; confers resistance to blasticidin
   4052..4189    +  CDS            nef (fragment): NEF_HV1LA - Experimental evidence at protein level: Swiss-Prot protein existence level 1. Extracellular Nef protein targets CD4(+) T-lymphocytes for apoptosis by interacting with CXCR4 surface receptors. From Human immunodeficiency virus type 1 group M subtype B (isolate Lai) (HIV-1).
   4175..4355    +  LTR            5' LTR (truncated): truncated 5' long terminal repeat (LTR) from HIV-1
   4427..4548    +  polyA_signal   SV40 poly(A) signal: SV40 polyadenylation signal
   4588..4723    +  rep_origin     SV40 ori: SV40 origin of replication
   4744..4762    -  promoter       T7 promoter: promoter for bacteriophage T7 RNA polymerase
   4770..4925    +  CDS            lacZα (fragment): LacZα fragment of β-galactosidase; lacZ fragment
   4930..5358    +  rep_origin     f1 ori (sequence partly withheld): f1 bacteriophage origin of replication; arrow indicates direction of (+) strand synthesis
   5411..5515    +  promoter       AmpR promoter: bla
   5516..6376    +  CDS            AmpR: β-lactamase; bla; confers resistance to ampicillin, carbenicillin, and related antibiotics
   6547..7135    +  rep_origin     ori: high-copy-number ColE1/pMB1/pBR322/pUC origin of replication
   7318..7410    +  CDS            lacI (fragment): lac repressor; lacI; The lac repressor binds to the lac operator to inhibit transcription in E. coli. This inhibition can be relieved by adding lactose or isopropyl-β-D-thiogalactopyranoside (IPTG).
   7423..7444    +  protein_bind   CAP binding site: CAP binding activates transcription in the presence of cAMP. E. coli catabolite activator protein
   7459..7489    +  promoter       lac promoter: promoter for the E. coli lac operon
   7497..7513    +  protein_bind   lac operator: The lac repressor binds to the lac operator to inhibit transcription in E. coli. This inhibition can be relieved by adding lactose or isopropyl-β-D-thiogalactopyranoside (IPTG). lac repressor encoded by lacI
   7558..7576    +  promoter       T3 promoter: promoter for bacteriophage T3 RNA polymerase
   7604..7830    +  promoter       RSV promoter: Rous sarcoma virus enhancer/promoter
   7831..8011    +  LTR            5' LTR (truncated): truncated 5' long terminal repeat (LTR) from HIV-1
   8058..8183    +  misc_feature   HIV-1 Ψ: packaging signal of human immunodeficiency virus type 1
   8167..8530    +  CDS            HIV-1 gag (fragment): gag protein from human immunodeficiency virus 1; gag
   8676..8909    +  misc_feature   RRE: The Rev response element (RRE) of HIV-1 allows for Rev-dependent mRNA export from the nucleus to the cytoplasm.
   9286..9386    +  CDS            Rev (fragment): human immunodeficiency virus 1 (HIV-1) Rev protein; rev; enhances nuclear export of unspliced and incompletely spliced viral mRNAs
   9405..9521    +  misc_feature   cPPT/CTS: central polypurine tract and central termination sequence of HIV-1
   9544..9847    +  enhancer       CMV enhancer: human cytomegalovirus immediate early enhancer
   9848..10051   +  promoter       CMV promoter: human cytomegalovirus (CMV) immediate early promoter
