[The description below was written by a language model from this plasmid's Addgene catalogue record and pLannotate feature annotations shown in this document.]
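Description:
pLenti Blast GRP94 WT V5 is a roughly 10.1 kb lentiviral transfer plasmid for expressing wild-type human GRP94 (endoplasmin, the HSP90B1 gene product) in mammalian cells. It is built on the pLenti Blast backbone, with the coding sequence derived from an HSP90B1 donor clone and inserted by Gibson assembly. In bacteria it is maintained through a high-copy ColE1/pUC-type origin and selected with ampicillin via β-lactamase. An f1 origin and remnants of a lac/T7/T3 cloning region are also annotated.

The viral portion has a third-generation layout. An RSV promoter fused to a truncated HIV-1 5' LTR drives the genomic RNA in packaging cells, followed by the Ψ packaging signal with a gag fragment, the Rev response element for nuclear export of unspliced RNA, and the cPPT/CTS, which aids nuclear import of the provirus. Downstream, the CMV enhancer and immediate-early promoter drive the GRP94 open reading frame. According to the catalogue entry, the insert carries a C-terminal V5 epitope tag followed by a second KDEL sequence, presumably so that an ER-retrieval motif still sits at the extreme C terminus once the tag has been appended. These short elements are not separately annotated in the feature table. A WPRE follows to enhance transcript stability and expression, and then an SV40 promoter/EM7 promoter pair drives blasticidin S deaminase, allowing blasticidin selection of transduced cells. A second truncated LTR, annotated by the software as a 5' LTR but positioned as the 3' LTR, closes the viral unit, followed by an SV40 polyadenylation signal and SV40 origin.

The construct suits transient transfection or generation of stable, blasticidin-selected lines expressing V5-detectable GRP94. The associated study examined the interaction between ATM and GRP94.
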