Addgene plasmid #240446: pLenti Blast GRP94 WT V5
Purpose: Expresses GRP94 in mammalian cells
Depositing lab: Michael Kastan. Depositing organization: Duke University. Publication: ATM interaction with GRP94 modulates oncogenic receptor expression and signaling and microglial activation. Burrell PE, Fleenor DE, Nicholson OM, Shao C, Kastan MB. Proc Natl Acad Sci U S A. 2025 Dec 30;122(52):e2518589122. doi: 10.1073/pnas.2518589122. Epub 2025 Dec 19. PubMed 41417600.
Backbone
  Vector backbone: pLenti Blast
  Backbone manufacturer: Addgene #125133
  Backbone size w/o insert (bp): 7600
  Total vector size (bp): 10099
  Vector type: Mammalian Expression, Lentiviral
  Selectable markers: Blasticidin
Growth in bacteria
  Bacterial resistance: Ampicillin, 100 μg/mL
  Growth temperature: 37°C
  Growth strain: NEB Stable
  Copy number: High Copy
Gene/Insert
  Gene/Insert name: GRP94 (alt name: Endoplasmin)
  Species: H. sapiens (human)
  Insert size (bp): 2500
  GenBank ID: NM_003299
  Entrez Gene: HSP90B1 (a.k.a. ECGP, GP96, GRP94, HEL-S-125m, HEL35, TRA1)
  Promoter: CMV
  Tag / fusion protein: V5 tag and second KDEL sequence (C terminal on insert)
  Cloning method: Gibson Cloning
  Sequencing primers: 5′ CMV For
Resource information
  A portion of this plasmid was derived from a plasmid made by: Addgene #82130 pDONR223_HSP90B1_WT
Terms and licenses: Academic/Nonprofit Terms; Industry Terms: Not Available to Industry
How to cite: pLenti Blast GRP94 WT V5 was a gift from Michael Kastan (Addgene plasmid # 240446 ; http://n2t.net/addgene:240446 ; RRID:Addgene_240446)
